Addgene plasmid #53140: pGEX3x-hRanBP2-(IR1+M)
Purpose: E.coli expression of GST tagged human RanBP2 fragment with SUMO ligase activity
Depositing lab: Frauke Melchior. Depositing organization: Universitaet Heidelberg. Publication: Recombinant reconstitution of sumoylation reactions in vitro. Flotho A, Werner A, Winter T, Frank AS, Ehret H, Melchior F. Methods Mol Biol. 2012;832:93-110. doi: 10.1007/978-1-61779-474-2_5. PubMed 22350878.
Backbone
  Vector backbone: pGEX-3X
  Backbone size w/o insert (bp): 4900
  Total vector size (bp): 5577
  Vector type: Bacterial Expression
Growth in bacteria
  Bacterial resistance: Ampicillin, 100 μg/mL
  Growth temperature: 37°C
  Growth strain: DH5alpha
  Copy number: High Copy
Gene/Insert
  Gene/Insert name: RanBP2 fragment (alt name: Nup358)
  Species: H. sapiens (human)
  Insert size (bp): 641
  Mutation: fragment (amino acids 2631-2711)
  Entrez Gene: RANBP2 (a.k.a. ADANE, ANE1, IIAE3, NUP358, TRP1, TRP2)
  Promoter: tac
  Tag / fusion protein: GST (N terminal on insert)
  Cloning method: Restriction Enzyme; 5′ cloning site BamHI (not destroyed); 3′ cloning site EcoRI (not destroyed)
  Sequencing primers: 5′ pGEX5-FP; 3′ pGEX3-RP
Terms and licenses: Academic/Nonprofit Terms; Industry Terms: Not Available to Industry
How to cite: pGEX3x-hRanBP2-(IR1+M) was a gift from Frauke Melchior (Addgene plasmid # 53140 ; http://n2t.net/addgene:53140 ; RRID:Addgene_53140)
