[The description below was written by a language model from this plasmid's Addgene catalogue record and pLannotate feature annotations shown in this document.]
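Description:
pGEX3x-hRanBP2-(IR1+M) is a bacterial expression plasmid built on the pGEX-3X backbone for producing a GST-tagged fragment of human RanBP2 (also called Nup358) in E. coli. It is about 5.6 kb, replicates from a high-copy ColE1/pMB1-type origin, and is selected with ampicillin through the β-lactamase (AmpR) gene and its own promoter. Short remnants of the pBR322 rop and bom regions, a lac promoter/lacZα segment and a fragment of an E. coli gene spanning the sequence origin are backbone carry-over with no evident role in expression.

The expression cassette consists of the hybrid tac promoter followed by a lac operator, driving Schistosoma japonicum glutathione S-transferase fused in frame to the N-terminus of the RanBP2 insert, which was cloned between retained BamHI and EcoRI sites. The plasmid also carries lacI under the lacIq promoter, so abundant repressor keeps the tac promoter off until IPTG is added. The insert is described as the IR1+M region, amino acids 2631–2711, which retains SUMO E3 ligase activity. That range corresponds to only about 240 bp, whereas the listed insert size is 641 bp and the annotated RANBP2-matching region spans roughly 620 bp, so the exact boundaries of the fragment should be checked against the sequence. The automated annotation matched this region to the bovine orthologue, while the catalogue gives the species as human.

The GST moiety allows affinity purification on glutathione resin. The purified fragment serves as a recombinant E3 ligase component for reconstituting sumoylation reactions in vitro.
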