Features (pLannotate 1.2.2; 17 found; start..end, strand, type, name):
    183..211     +  promoter       tac promoter: strong E. coli promoter; hybrid between the trp and lac UV5 promoters
    219..235     +  protein_bind   lac operator: The lac repressor binds to the lac operator to inhibit transcription in E. coli. This inhibition can be relieved by adding lactose or isopropyl-β-D-thiogalactopyranoside (IPTG). lac repressor encoded by lacI
    258..911     +  CDS            GST26_SCHJA: Experimental evidence at protein level: Swiss-Prot protein existence level 1. GST isoenzymes appear to play a central role in the parasite detoxification system. Other functions are also suspected including a role in increasing the solubility of haematin in the parasite gut. From Schistosoma japonicum (Blood fluke).
    942..1565    +  CDS            RANBP2 (fragment): RBP2_BOVIN - Experimental evidence at transcript level: Swiss-Prot protein existence level 2. E3 SUMO-protein ligase which facilitates SUMO1 and SUMO2 conjugation by UBE2I. Involved in transport factor (Ran-GTP, karyopherin)-mediated protein import via the F-G repeat-containing domain which acts as a docking site for substrates. Binds single- stranded RNA (in vitro). May bind DNA. Component of the nuclear export pathway. Specific docking site for the nuclear export factor exportin- 1. Sumoylates PML at 'Lys-490' which is essential for the proper assembly of PML-NB. Recruits BICD2 to the nuclea
   1594..1633    +  CDS            rop (fragment): Rop protein, which maintains plasmids at low copy number; rop
   1735..1775    +  misc_feature   bom (fragment): basis of mobility region from pBR322
   1880..1984    +  promoter       AmpR promoter: bla
   1985..2845    +  CDS            AmpR: β-lactamase; bla; confers resistance to ampicillin, carbenicillin, and related antibiotics
   3016..3604    +  rep_origin     ori: high-copy-number ColE1/pMB1/pBR322/pUC origin of replication
   3790..3841    -  misc_feature   bom (fragment): basis of mobility region from pBR322
   3848..3925    +  promoter       lacIq promoter: lacI (mutant); In the lacIq allele, a single base change in the promoter boosts expression of the lacI gene about 10-fold.
   3926..5008    +  CDS            lacI: lac repressor; lacI; The lac repressor binds to the lac operator to inhibit transcription in E. coli. This inhibition can be relieved by adding lactose or isopropyl-β-D-thiogalactopyranoside (IPTG).
   5021..5042    +  protein_bind   CAP binding site: CAP binding activates transcription in the presence of cAMP. E. coli catabolite activator protein
   5057..5087    +  promoter       lac promoter: promoter for the E. coli lac operon
   5095..5111    +  protein_bind   lac operator: The lac repressor binds to the lac operator to inhibit transcription in E. coli. This inhibition can be relieved by adding lactose or isopropyl-β-D-thiogalactopyranoside (IPTG). lac repressor encoded by lacI
   5131..5304    +  CDS            lacZα: LacZα fragment of β-galactosidase; lacZ fragment
   5568..107     -  CDS            yciV (fragment) (across the origin): RNAAM_ECOLI - Also known as trpH From Escherichia coli (strain K12).
>Addgene plasmid #53140 | pGEX3x-hRanBP2-(IR1+M) | depositor full sequence | sequence record 82751 | pGEX3x-hRanBP2-(IR1+M) sequence 5577 bps
AGCTTATCGACTGCACGGTGCACCAATGCTTCTGGCGTCAGGCAGCCATCGGAAGCTGTGGTATGGCTGT
GCAGGTCGTAAATCACTGCATAATTCGTGTCGCTCAAGGCGCACTCCCGTTCTGGATAATGTTTTTTGCG
CCGACATCATAACGGTTCTGGCAAATATTCTGAAATGAGCTGTTGACAATTAATCATCGGCTCGTATAAT
GTGTGGAATTGTGAGCGGATAACAATTTCACACAGGAAACAGTATTCATGTCCCCTATACTAGGTTATTG
GAAAATTAAGGGCCTTGTGCAACCCACTCGACTTCTTTTGGAATATCTTGAAGAAAAATATGAAGAGCAT
TTGTATGAGCGCGATGAAGGTGATAAATGGCGAAACAAAAAGTTTGAATTGGGTTTGGAGTTTCCCAATC
TTCCTTATTATATTGATGGTGATGTTAAATTAACACAGTCTATGGCCATCATACGTTATATAGCTGACAA
GCACAACATGTTGGGTGGTTGTCCAAAAGAGCGTGCAGAGATTTCAATGCTTGAAGGAGCGGTTTTGGAT
ATTAGATACGGTGTTTCGAGAATTGCATATAGTAAAGACTTTGAAACTCTCAAAGTTGATTTTCTTAGCA
AGCTACCTGAAATGCTGAAAATGTTCGAAGATCGTTTATGTCATAAAACATATTTAAATGGTGATCATGT
AACCCATCCTGACTTCATGTTGTATGACGCTCTTGATGTTGTTTTATACATGGACCCAATGTGCCTGGAT
GCGTTCCCAAAATTAGTTTGTTTTAAAAAACGTATTGAAGCTATCCCACAAATTGATAAGTACTTGAAAT
CCAGCAAGTATATAGCATGGCCTTTGCAGGGCTGGCAAGCCACGTTTGGTGGTGGCGACCATCCTCCAAA
ATCGGATCTGATCGAAGGTCGTGGGATCCCCGATGTTCTCATTGTATATGAACTAACTCCAACCGCTGAG
CAGAAAGCCCTTGCAACCAAACTTAAACTTCCTCCAACTTTCTTCTGCTACAAGAATAGACCAGATTATG
TTAGTGAAGAAGAGGAGGATGATGAAGATTTCGAAACAGCTGTCAAGAAACTTAATGGAAAACTATATTT
GGATGGCTCAGAAAAATGTAGACCCTTGGAAGAAAATACAGCAGATAATGAGAAAGAATGTATTTGAGTT
TGGGAAAAGAAACCAACAGTTGAAGAGAAGGCAAAAGCAGATACGTTAAAACTTCCACCTACATTTTTTT
GTGGAGTCTGTAGTGATACTGATGAAGACAATGGAAATGGGGAAGACTTTCAATCAGAGCTTCAAAAAGT
TCAGGAAGCTCAAAAATCTCAGACAGAAGAAATAACTAGCACAACTGACAGTGTATATACAGGTGGGACT
GAAGTGATGGTACCTTCTTTCTGTAAATCTGAAGAACCTGATTCTATTACCAAATCCATTAGTTCACCAT
CTGTTTCCTCTGAAACTATGGACAAACCTGTAGATTTGTCAACTAGAAAGGAAATTGATACAGATTCTAC
AAGCCAAGGGGAAAGCAAGATAGTTTAGGAATTCATCGTGACTGACTGACGATCTGCCTCGCGCGTTTCG
GTGATGACGGTGAAAACCTCTGACACATGCAGCTCCCGGAGACGGTCACAGCTTGTCTGTAAGCGGATGC
CGGGAGCAGACAAGCCCGTCAGGGCGCGTCAGCGGGTGTTGGCGGGTGTCGGGGCGCAGCCATGACCCAG
TCACGTAGCGATAGCGGAGTGTATAATTCTTGAAGACGAAAGGGCCTCGTGATACGCCTATTTTTATAGG
TTAATGTCATGATAATAATGGTTTCTTAGACGTCAGGTGGCACTTTTCGGGGAAATGTGCGCGGAACCCC
TATTTGTTTATTTTTCTAAATACATTCAAATATGTATCCGCTCATGAGACAATAACCCTGATAAATGCTT
CAATAATATTGAAAAAGGAAGAGTATGAGTATTCAACATTTCCGTGTCGCCCTTATTCCCTTTTTTGCGG
CATTTTGCCTTCCTGTTTTTGCTCACCCAGAAACGCTGGTGAAAGTAAAAGATGCTGAAGATCAGTTGGG
TGCACGAGTGGGTTACATCGAACTGGATCTCAACAGCGGTAAGATCCTTGAGAGTTTTCGCCCCGAAGAA
CGTTTTCCAATGATGAGCACTTTTAAAGTTCTGCTATGTGGCGCGGTATTATCCCGTGTTGACGCCGGGC
AAGAGCAACTCGGTCGCCGCATACACTATTCTCAGAATGACTTGGTTGAGTACTCACCAGTCACAGAAAA
GCATCTTACGGATGGCATGACAGTAAGAGAATTATGCAGTGCTGCCATAACCATGAGTGATAACACTGCG
GCCAACTTACTTCTGACAACGATCGGAGGACCGAAGGAGCTAACCGCTTTTTTGCACAACATGGGGGATC
ATGTAACTCGCCTTGATCGTTGGGAACCGGAGCTGAATGAAGCCATACCAAACGACGAGCGTGACACCAC
GATGCCTGCAGCAATGGCAACAACGTTGCGCAAACTATTAACTGGCGAACTACTTACTCTAGCTTCCCGG
CAACAATTAATAGACTGGATGGAGGCGGATAAAGTTGCAGGACCACTTCTGCGCTCGGCCCTTCCGGCTG
GCTGGTTTATTGCTGATAAATCTGGAGCCGGTGAGCGTGGGTCTCGCGGTATCATTGCAGCACTGGGGCC
AGATGGTAAGCCCTCCCGTATCGTAGTTATCTACACGACGGGGAGTCAGGCAACTATGGATGAACGAAAT
AGACAGATCGCTGAGATAGGTGCCTCACTGATTAAGCATTGGTAACTGTCAGACCAAGTTTACTCATATA
TACTTTAGATTGATTTAAAACTTCATTTTTAATTTAAAAGGATCTAGGTGAAGATCCTTTTTGATAATCT
CATGACCAAAATCCCTTAACGTGAGTTTTCGTTCCACTGAGCGTCAGACCCCGTAGAAAAGATCAAAGGA
TCTTCTTGAGATCCTTTTTTTCTGCGCGTAATCTGCTGCTTGCAAACAAAAAAACCACCGCTACCAGCGG
TGGTTTGTTTGCCGGATCAAGAGCTACCAACTCTTTTTCCGAAGGTAACTGGCTTCAGCAGAGCGCAGAT
ACCAAATACTGTCCTTCTAGTGTAGCCGTAGTTAGGCCACCACTTCAAGAACTCTGTAGCACCGCCTACA
TACCTCGCTCTGCTAATCCTGTTACCAGTGGCTGCTGCCAGTGGCGATAAGTCGTGTCTTACCGGGTTGG
ACTCAAGACGATAGTTACCGGATAAGGCGCAGCGGTCGGGCTGAACGGGGGGTTCGTGCACACAGCCCAG
CTTGGAGCGAACGACCTACACCGAACTGAGATACCTACAGCGTGAGCTATGAGAAAGCGCCACGCTTCCC
GAAGGGAGAAAGGCGGACAGGTATCCGGTAAGCGGCAGGGTCGGAACAGGAGAGCGCACGAGGGAGCTTC
CAGGGGGAAACGCCTGGTATCTTTATAGTCCTGTCGGGTTTCGCCACCTCTGACTTGAGCGTCGATTTTT
GTGATGCTCGTCAGGGGGGCGGAGCCTATGGAAAAACGCCAGCAACGCGGCCTTTTTACGGTTCCTGGCC
TTTTGCTGGCCTTTTGCTCACATGTTCTTTCCTGCGTTATCCCCTGATTCTGTGGATAACCGTATTACCG
CCTTTGAGTGAGCTGATACCGCTCGCCGCAGCCGAACGACCGAGCGCAGCGAGTCAGTGAGCGAGGAAGC
GGAAGAGCGCCTGATGCGGTATTTTCTCCTTACGCATCTGTGCGGTATTTCACACCGCATAAATTCCGAC
ACCATCGAATGGTGCAAAACCTTTCGCGGTATGGCATGATAGCGCCCGGAAGAGAGTCAATTCAGGGTGG
TGAATGTGAAACCAGTAACGTTATACGATGTCGCAGAGTATGCCGGTGTCTCTTATCAGACCGTTTCCCG
CGTGGTGAACCAGGCCAGCCACGTTTCTGCGAAAACGCGGGAAAAAGTGGAAGCGGCGATGGCGGAGCTG
AATTACATTCCCAACCGCGTGGCACAACAACTGGCGGGCAAACAGTCGTTGCTGATTGGCGTTGCCACCT
CCAGTCTGGCCCTGCACGCGCCGTCGCAAATTGTCGCGGCGATTAAATCTCGCGCCGATCAACTGGGTGC
CAGCGTGGTGGTGTCGATGGTAGAACGAAGCGGCGTCGAAGCCTGTAAAGCGGCGGTGCACAATCTTCTC
GCGCAACGCGTCAGTGGGCTGATCATTAACTATCCGCTGGATGACCAGGATGCCATTGCTGTGGAAGCTG
CCTGCACTAATGTTCCGGCGTTATTTCTTGATGTCTCTGACCAGACACCCATCAACAGTATTATTTTCTC
CCATGAAGACGGTACGCGACTGGGCGTGGAGCATCTGGTCGCATTGGGTCACCAGCAAATCGCGCTGTTA
GCGGGCCCATTAAGTTCTGTCTCGGCGCGTCTGCGTCTGGCTGGCTGGCATAAATATCTCACTCGCAATC
AAATTCAGCCGATAGCGGAACGGGAAGGCGACTGGAGTGCCATGTCCGGTTTTCAACAAACCATGCAAAT
GCTGAATGAGGGCATCGTTCCCACTGCGATGCTGGTTGCCAACGATCAGATGGCGCTGGGCGCAATGCGC
GCCATTACCGAGTCCGGGCTGCGCGTTGGTGCGGATATCTCGGTAGTGGGATACGACGATACCGAAGACA
GCTCATGTTATATCCCGCCGTTAACCACCATCAAACAGGATTTTCGCCTGCTGGGGCAAACCAGCGTGGA
CCGCTTGCTGCAACTCTCTCAGGGCCAGGCGGTGAAGGGCAATCAGCTGTTGCCCGTCTCACTGGTGAAA
AGAAAAACCACCCTGGCGCCCAATACGCAAACCGCCTCTCCCCGCGCGTTGGCCGATTCATTAATGCAGC
TGGCACGACAGGTTTCCCGACTGGAAAGCGGGCAGTGAGCGCAACGCAATTAATGTGAGTTAGCTCACTC
ATTAGGCACCCCAGGCTTTACACTTTATGCTTCCGGCTCGTATGTTGTGTGGAATTGTGAGCGGATAACA
ATTTCACACAGGAAACAGCTATGACCATGATTACGGATTCACTGGCCGTCGTTTTACAACGTCGTGACTG
GGAAAACCCTGGCGTTACCCAACTTAATCGCCTTGCAGCACATCCCCCTTTCGCCAGCTGGCGTAATAGC
GAAGAGGCCCGCACCGATCGCCCTTCCCAACAGTTGCGCAGCCTGAATGGCGAATGGCGCTTTGCCTGGT
TTCCGGCACCAGAAGCGGTGCCGGAAAGCTGGCTGGAGTGCGATCTTCCTGAGGCCGATACTGTCGTCGT
CCCCTCAAACTGGCAGATGCACGGTTACGATGCGCCCATCTACACCAACGTAACCTATCCCATTACGGTC
AATCCGCCGTTTGTTCCCACGGAGAATCCGACGGGTTGTTACTCGCTCACATTTAATGTTGATGAAAGCT
GGCTACAGGAAGGCCAGACGCGAATTATTTTTGATGGCGTTGGAATT
