>Addgene plasmid #53140 | pGEX3x-hRanBP2-(IR1+M) | addgene partial sequence | sequence record 86466 | pGEX5 5'-GGGCTGGCAAGCCACGTTTGGTG-3'
TGATCGAAGGTCGTGGGATCCCCGATGTTCTCATTGTATATGAACTAACTCCAACCGCTGAGCAGAAAGC
CCTTGCAACCAAACTTAAACTTCCTCCAACTTTCTTCTGCTACAAGAATAGACCAGATTATGTTAGTGAA
GAAGAGGAGGATGATGAAGATTTCGAAACAGCTGTCAAGAAACTTAATGGAAAACTATATTTGGATGGCT
CAGAAAAATGTAGACCCTTGGAAGAAAATACAGCAGATAATGAGAAAGAATGTATTTGAGTTTGGGAAAA
GAAACCAACAGTTGAAGAGAAGGCAAAAGCAGATACGTTAAAACTTCCACCTACATTTTTTTGTGGAGTC
TGTAGTGATACTGATGAAGACAATGGAAATGGGGAAGACTTTCAATCAGAGCTTCAAAAAGTTCAGGAAG
CTCAAAAATCTCAGACAGAAGAAATAACTAGCACAACTGACAGTGTATATACAGGTGGGACTGAAGTGAT
GGTACCTTCTTTCTGTAAATCTGAAGAACCTGATTCTATTACCAAATCCATTAGTTCACCATCTGTTTCC
TCTGAAACTATGGACAAACCTGTAGATTTGTCAACTAGAAAGGAAATTGATACAGATTCTACAAGCCAAG
GGGAAAGCAAGATAGTTTAGGAATTCATCGTGACTGACTGACGATCTGCCTCGCGCGTTTCGGTGATGAC
GGTGAAAACCTCTGACACATGCAGCTCCCGGAGACGGTCACAGCTTGTCTGTAAGCGGATGCCGGGAGCA
GACAAGCCCGTCAGGGCGCGTCAGCGGGTGTTGGCGGGTGTCGGGGCGCAGCCATGACCCAGTCACGTAG
CGATAGC
